Addgene plasmid #208359: pEGFP-Sec22b-P33-shR
Purpose: Mammalian expression of fluorescent N-terminally tagged shRNA resistant Sec22b-P33 mutant
Depositing lab: Paula Nunes-Hasler. Depositing organization: University of Geneva. Publication: Sec22b regulates phagosome maturation by promoting ORP8-mediated lipid exchange at endoplasmic reticulum-phagosome contact sites. Criado Santos N, Bouvet S, Cruz Cobo M, Mandavit M, Bermont F, Castelbou C, Mansour F, Azam M, Giordano F, Nunes-Hasler P. Commun Biol. 2023 Oct 4;6(1):1008. doi: 10.1038/s42003-023-05382-0. PubMed 37794132.
Backbone
  Vector backbone: pEGFP-C1
  Backbone manufacturer: Clonetech
  Backbone size w/o insert (bp): 3930
  Total vector size (bp): 5430
  Vector type: Mammalian Expression
  Selectable markers: Neomycin (select with G418)
Growth in bacteria
  Bacterial resistance: Kanamycin, 50 μg/mL
  Growth temperature: 37°C
  Growth strain: DH5alpha
  Copy number: High Copy
Gene/Insert
  Gene/Insert name: Sec22b (alt names: ERS24; ERS-24)
  Species: R. norvegicus (rat)
  Insert size (bp): 1404
  Mutation: four silent mutations (shRNA resistance), 33 aa proline tract
  GenBank ID: NM_001025686
  Entrez Gene: Sec22b (a.k.a. Sec22l1)
  Promoter: CMV
  Tag / fusion protein: EGFP (N terminal on backbone)
  Cloning method: Restriction Enzyme; 5′ cloning site PvuI (not destroyed); 3′ cloning site PvuI (not destroyed)
  Sequencing primers: 5′ GTCCTGCTGGAGTTCGTG; 3′ CACACCTCCCCCTGAACC
Resource information
  A portion of this plasmid was derived from a plasmid made by: Thierry Galli, INSERM Paris
Terms and licenses: Academic/Nonprofit Terms; Industry Terms: Not Available to Industry
Depositor comments: Original plasmid was generated in the laboratory of Dr. Thierry Galli, INSERM Paris (Ref: Petkovic, M., Jemaiel, A., Daste, F. et al. Nat Cell Biol 16, 434–444 (2014). https://doi.org/10.1038/ncb2937) It was cloned into a PvuI site in the pEGFP-Sec22b construct. The plasmid here was generated by site directed mutagenesis using the pEGFP-Sec22b-P33 construct as a template.
How to cite: pEGFP-Sec22b-P33-shR was a gift from Paula Nunes-Hasler (Addgene plasmid # 208359 ; http://n2t.net/addgene:208359 ; RRID:Addgene_208359)
