[The description below was written by a language model from this plasmid's Addgene catalogue record and pLannotate feature annotations shown in this document.]
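Description:
pEGFP-Sec22b-P33-shR is a mammalian expression plasmid of about 5.4 kb built on the pEGFP-C1 backbone. It propagates in E. coli at high copy from a ColE1/pUC-type origin and also carries an f1 origin. A single Tn5 aminoglycoside phosphotransferase (NeoR/KanR) cassette provides both selections. The bacterial bla-type promoter drives it for kanamycin resistance in bacteria, and the SV40 enhancer/early promoter drives it for G418 selection in mammalian cells, with the HSV TK polyadenylation signal downstream. The small ble, bGH poly(A) and large T antigen fragments in the feature table appear to be partial matches to backbone sequence rather than functional elements.

The expression unit consists of the CMV immediate-early enhancer and promoter, the EGFP coding sequence, a short remnant of the multiple cloning site, Sec22b fused at the C-terminal end of EGFP, and the SV40 poly(A) signal. The record gives the Sec22b species as rat, although the annotation tool matched it to the closely related mouse protein. Sec22b is a SNARE involved in vesicle trafficking between the ER and Golgi.

The insert carries two modifications. The first is a 33-residue proline tract, which was introduced at a PvuI site in the parental pEGFP-Sec22b construct. The second is a set of four silent mutations, made by site-directed mutagenesis, that make the transcript resistant to an shRNA. The record does not give the shRNA's target sequence.

The stated purpose is expression of a fluorescent, N-terminally tagged, knockdown-resistant Sec22b-P33 mutant. This suits rescue experiments in which endogenous Sec22b is depleted. The associated study concerns the role of Sec22b at ER–phagosome contact sites and in phagosome maturation.
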