Features (pLannotate 1.2.2; 15 found; start..end, strand, type, name):
    762..914     +  CDS            ble (fragment): BLE_KLEPN - Experimental evidence at protein level: Swiss-Prot protein existence level 1. Binding protein with a strong affinity to the bleomycin family of antibiotics. Binds to CL990; an antimitotic-antibiotic compound. From Klebsiella pneumoniae.
    973..1020    +  polyA_signal   HSV TK poly(A) signal: herpes simplex virus thymidine kinase polyadenylation signal (Cole and Stacy, 1985)
   1111..1127    -  polyA_signal   bGH poly(A) signal (fragment): bovine growth hormone polyadenylation signal
   1349..1937    +  rep_origin     ori: high-copy-number ColE1/pMB1/pBR322/pUC origin of replication
   2112..2415    +  enhancer       CMV enhancer: human cytomegalovirus immediate early enhancer
   2416..2619    +  promoter       CMV promoter: human cytomegalovirus (CMV) immediate early promoter
   2664..3380    +  CDS            EGFP: EGFP is a basic (constitutively fluorescent) green fluorescent protein published in 1996, derived from Aequorea victoria. It is reported to be a rapidly-maturing weak dimer with moderate acid sensitivity.
   3381..3399    +  misc_feature   MCS (fragment): multiple cloning site
   3402..4139    +  CDS            Sec22b: SC22B_MOUSE - Also known as Sec22l1. Experimental evidence at protein level: Swiss-Prot protein existence level 1. SNARE involved in targeting and fusion of ER-derived transport vesicles with the Golgi complex as well as Golgi-derived retrograde transport vesicles with the ER. From Mus musculus (Mouse).
   4161..4245    +  CDS            large T antigen (fragment): large T antigen from SV40 (simian virus 40)
   4268..4389    +  polyA_signal   SV40 poly(A) signal: SV40 polyadenylation signal
   4423..4851    -  rep_origin     f1 ori (sequence partly withheld): f1 bacteriophage origin of replication; arrow indicates direction of (+) strand synthesis
   4878..4982    +  promoter       AmpR promoter: bla
   4984..5341    +  promoter       SV40 promoter: SV40 enhancer and early promoter
   5376..741     +  CDS            NeoR/KanR (across the origin): aminoglycoside phosphotransferase from Tn5; aph(3')-II (or nptII); confers resistance to neomycin, kanamycin, and G418 (Geneticin®)
>Addgene plasmid #208359 | pEGFP-Sec22b-P33-shR | addgene full sequence | sequence record 429909 | Addgene NGS Result
CTATTCGGCTATGACTGGGCACAACAGACAATCGGCTGCTCTGATGCCGCCGTGTTCCGGCTGTCAGCGC
AGGGGCGCCCGGTTCTTTTTGTCAAGACCGACCTGTCCGGTGCCCTGAATGAACTGCAAGACGAGGCAGC
GCGGCTATCGTGGCTGGCCACGACGGGCGTTCCTTGCGCAGCTGTGCTCGACGTTGTCACTGAAGCGGGA
AGGGACTGGCTGCTATTGGGCGAAGTGCCGGGGCAGGATCTCCTGTCATCTCACCTTGCTCCTGCCGAGA
AAGTATCCATCATGGCTGATGCAATGCGGCGGCTGCATACGCTTGATCCGGCTACCTGCCCATTCGACCA
CCAAGCGAAACATCGCATCGAGCGAGCACGTACTCGGATGGAAGCCGGTCTTGTCGATCAGGATGATCTG
GACGAAGAGCATCAGGGGCTCGCGCCAGCCGAACTGTTCGCCAGGCTCAAGGCGAGCATGCCCGACGGCG
AGGATCTCGTCGTGACCCATGGCGATGCCTGCTTGCCGAATATCATGGTGGAAAATGGCCGCTTTTCTGG
ATTCATCGACTGTGGCCGGCTGGGTGTGGCGGACCGCTATCAGGACATAGCGTTGGCTACCCGTGATATT
GCTGAAGAGCTTGGCGGCGAATGGGCTGACCGCTTCCTCGTGCTTTACGGTATCGCCGCTCCCGATTCGC
AGCGCATCGCCTTCTATCGCCTTCTTGACGAGTTCTTCTGAGCGGGACTCTGGGGTTCGAAATGACCGAC
CAAGCGACGCCCAACCTGCCATCACGAGATTTCGATTCCACCGCCGCCTTCTATGAAAGGTTGGGCTTCG
GAATCGTTTTCCGGGACGCCGGCTGGATGATCCTCCAGCGCGGGGATCTCATGCTGGAGTTCTTCGCCCA
CCCTAGGGGGAGGCTAACTGAAACACGGAAGGAGACAATACCGGAAGGAACCCGCGCTATGACGGCAATA
AAAAGACAGAATAAAACGCACGGTGTTGGGTCGTTTGTTCATAAACGCGGGGTTCGGTCCCAGGGCTGGC
ACTCTGTCGATACCCCACCGAGACCCCATTGGGGCCAATACGCCCGCGTTTCTTCCTTTTCCCCACCCCA
CCCCCCAAGTTCGGGTGAAGGCCCAGGGCTCGCAGCCAACGTCGGGGCGGCAGGCCCTGCCATAGCCTCA
GGTTACTCATATATACTTTAGATTGATTTAAAACTTCATTTTTAATTTAAAAGGATCTAGGTGAAGATCC
TTTTTGATAATCTCATGACCAAAATCCCTTAACGTGAGTTTTCGTTCCACTGAGCGTCAGACCCCGTAGA
AAAGATCAAAGGATCTTCTTGAGATCCTTTTTTTCTGCGCGTAATCTGCTGCTTGCAAACAAAAAAACCA
CCGCTACCAGCGGTGGTTTGTTTGCCGGATCAAGAGCTACCAACTCTTTTTCCGAAGGTAACTGGCTTCA
GCAGAGCGCAGATACCAAATACTGTTCTTCTAGTGTAGCCGTAGTTAGGCCACCACTTCAAGAACTCTGT
AGCACCGCCTACATACCTCGCTCTGCTAATCCTGTTACCAGTGGCTGCTGCCAGTGGCGATAAGTCGTGT
CTTACCGGGTTGGACTCAAGACGATAGTTACCGGATAAGGCGCAGCGGTCGGGCTGAACGGGGGGTTCGT
GCACACAGCCCAGCTTGGAGCGAACGACCTACACCGAACTGAGATACCTACAGCGTGAGCTATGAGAAAG
CGCCACGCTTCCCGAAGGGAGAAAGGCGGACAGGTATCCGGTAAGCGGCAGGGTCGGAACAGGAGAGCGC
ACGAGGGAGCTTCCAGGGGGAAACGCCTGGTATCTTTATAGTCCTGTCGGGTTTCGCCACCTCTGACTTG
AGCGTCGATTTTTGTGATGCTCGTCAGGGGGGCGGAGCCTATGGAAAAACGCCAGCAACGCGGCCTTTTT
ACGGTTCCTGGCCTTTTGCTGGCCTTTTGCTCACATGTTCTTTCCTGCGTTATCCCCTGATTCTGTGGAT
AACCGTATTACCGCCATGCATTAGTTATTAATAGTAATCAATTACGGGGTCATTAGTTCATAGCCCATAT
ATGGAGTTCCGCGTTACATAACTTACGGTAAATGGCCCGCCTGGCTGACCGCCCAACGACCCCCGCCCAT
TGACGTCAATAATGACGTATGTTCCCATAGTAACGCCAATAGGGACTTTCCATTGACGTCAATGGGTGGA
GTATTTACGGTAAACTGCCCACTTGGCAGTACATCAAGTGTATCATATGCCAAGTACGCCCCCTATTGAC
GTCAATGACGGTAAATGGCCCGCCTGGCATTATGCCCAGTACATGACCTTATGGGACTTTCCTACTTGGC
AGTACATCTACGTATTAGTCATCGCTATTACCATGGTGATGCGGTTTTGGCAGTACATCAATGGGCGTGG
ATAGCGGTTTGACTCACGGGGATTTCCAAGTCTCCACCCCATTGACGTCAATGGGAGTTTGTTTTGGCAC
CAAAATCAACGGGACTTTCCAAAATGTCGTAACAACTCCGCCCCATTGACGCAAATGGGCGGTAGGCGTG
TACGGTGGGAGGTCTATATAAGCAGAGCTGGTTTAGTGAACCGTCAGATCCGCTAGCGCTACCGGTCGCC
ACCATGGTGAGCAAGGGCGAGGAGCTGTTCACCGGGGTGGTGCCCATCCTGGTCGAGCTGGACGGCGACG
TAAACGGCCACAAGTTCAGCGTGTCCGGCGAGGGCGAGGGCGATGCCACCTACGGCAAGCTGACCCTGAA
GTTCATCTGCACCACCGGCAAGCTGCCCGTGCCCTGGCCCACCCTCGTGACCACCCTGACCTACGGCGTG
CAGTGCTTCAGCCGCTACCCCGACCACATGAAGCAGCACGACTTCTTCAAGTCCGCCATGCCCGAAGGCT
ACGTCCAGGAGCGCACCATCTTCTTCAAGGACGACGGCAACTACAAGACCCGCGCCGAGGTGAAGTTCGA
GGGCGACACCCTGGTGAACCGCATCGAGCTGAAGGGCATCGACTTCAAGGAGGACGGCAACATCCTGGGG
CACAAGCTGGAGTACAACTACAACAGCCACAACGTCTATATCATGGCCGACAAGCAGAAGAACGGCATCA
AGGTGAACTTCAAGATCCGCCACAACATCGAGGACGGCAGCGTGCAGCTCGCCGACCACTACCAGCAGAA
CACCCCCATCGGCGACGGCCCCGTGCTGCTGCCCGACAACCACTACCTGAGCACCCAGTCCGCCCTGAGC
AAAGACCCCAACGAGAAGCGCGATCACATGGTCCTGCTGGAGTTCGTGACCGCCGCCGGGATCACTCTCG
GCATGGACGAGCTGTACAAGTCCGGACTCAGATCTCGAGTGACAATGATTGCCCGCGTAGCGGACGGGCT
TCCTCTGGCCGCCTCGATGCAGGAGGACGAGCAGTCAGGCCGGGACCTTCAGCAGTATCAGAGTCAGGCT
AAGCAACTCTTTCGAAAGTTGAATGAACAGTCCCCTACCAGATGTACCTTGGAAGCAGGAGCCATGACTT
TTCACTACATTATTGAGCAGGGGGTGTGTTACTTGGTTTTGTGTGAAGCTGCCTTCCCTAAGAAGTTGGC
CTTTGCCTACCTAGAAGACTTGCACTCGGAATTTGACGAGCAGCATGGGAAGAAGGTGCCCACTGTGTCT
AGGCCTTATTCTTTTATCGAGTTCGACACCTTCATTCAGAAGACCAAGAAACTCTACATTGATAGCCGTG
CTCGGAGAAATCTCGGCTCCATCAACACCGAATTGCAAGATGTGCAGAGGATCATGGTGGCGAATATTGA
AGAAGTCCTACAGCGGGGAGAAGCACTCTCAGCATTGGATTCGAAGGCTAACAATTTGTCCAGTCTATCT
AAGAAATACCGCCAGGATGCGAAGTACCTGAACATGCGATCGCCTCCCCCACCGCCGCCTCCCCCTCCAC
CGCCCCCGCCACCCCCTCCTCCACCCCCGCCGCCACCACCTCCGCCCCCGCCGCCACCACCTCCCCCTCC
GCGATCGACCTACGCCAAGCTTGCAGCAGTAGCCGTGTTCTTCATCATGTTGATAGTGTATGTGCGGTTT
TGGTGGCTGGATCCACCGGATCTAGATAACTGATCATAATCAGCCATACCACATTTGTAGAGGTTTTACT
TGCTTTAAAAAACCTCCCACACCTCCCCCTGAACCTGAAACATAAAATGAATGCAATTGTTGTTGTTAAC
TTGTTTATTGCAGCTTATAATGGTTACAAATAAAGCAATAGCATCACAAATTTCACAAATAAAGCATTTT
TTTCACTGCATTCTAGTTGTGGTTTGTCCAAACTCATCAATGTATCTTAACGCGTAAATTGTAAGCGTTA
ATATTTTGTTAAAATTCGCGTTAAATTTTTGTTAAATCAGCTCATTTTTTAACCAATAGGCCGAAATCGG
CAAAATCCCTTATAAATCAAAAGAATAGACCGAGATAGGGT
[37 nt withheld, positions 4522-4558]
AAAGAACGTGGACTCCAACGTCAAAGG
[49 nt withheld, positions 4586-4634]
T
[91 nt withheld, positions 4636-4726]
G
[124 nt withheld, positions 4728-4851]
CAGGTGGCACTTTTCGGGGAAATGTGCGCGGAACCCCTATTTGTTTATTTTTCTAAATACATTCAAATAT
GTATCCGCTCATGAGACAATAACCCTGATAAATGCTTCAATAATATTGAAAAAGGAAGAGTCCTGAGGCG
GAAAGAACCAGCTGTGGAATGTGTGTCAGTTAGGGTGTGGAAAGTCCCCAGGCTCCCCAGCAGGCAGAAG
TATGCAAAGCATGCATCTCAATTAGTCAGCAACCAGGTGTGGAAAGTCCCCAGGCTCCCCAGCAGGCAGA
AGTATGCAAAGCATGCATCTCAATTAGTCAGCAACCATAGTCCCGCCCCTAACTCCGCCCATCCCGCCCC
TAACTCCGCCCAGTTCCGCCCATTCTCCGCCCCATGGCTGACTAATTTTTTTTATTTATGCAGAGGCCGA
GGCCGCCTCGGCCTCTGAGCTATTCCAGAAGTAGTGAGGAGGCTTTTTTGGAGGCCTAGGCTTTTGCAAA
GATCGATCAAGAGACAGGATGAGGATCGTTTCGCATGATTGAACAAGATGGATTGCACGCAGGTTCTCCG
GCCGCTTGGGTGGAGAGG
